>Addgene plasmid #139924 | pBEL2045 | addgene full sequence | sequence record 309824 | Addgene NGS Result
CCCCGGCCACGGGGCCTGCCACCATACCCACGCCGAAACAAGCGCTCATGAGCCCGAAGTGGCGAGCCCG
ATCTTCCCCATCGGTGATGTCGGCGATATAGGCGCCAGCAACCGCACCTGTGGCGCCGGTGATGCCGGCC
ACGATGCGTCCGGCGTAGAGGATCGAGATCTCGATCCCGCGAAATTAATACGACTCACTATAGGGGAATT
GTGAGCGGATAACAATTCCCCTCTAGAAATAATTTTGTTTAACTTTGGCCCAGGCGGCCAGGAGGGTCTC
ACATGCAGGACCGGGGTAATACCGTCACCATCGACTTTATGTCGGCGGATGGTATTGTTCCAGGCCGTAC
GCCTGTTCGTTATCAGGGCGTTGAAGTCGGAACAGTGCAGGATATCAGCCTCAGCGACGATCTTCGTAAG
ATTGAAGTCAAGGTCAGCATCAAGTCCGATATGAAAGATGCGCTGCGCGAAGAGACTCAGTTCTGGCTGG
TGACGCCAAAAGCATCGTTGGCAGGTGTCTCCGGGCTGGACGCCCTCGTCGGTGGGAACTATATCGGCAT
GATGCCGGGTAAAGGTAAAGAGCAGGATCACTTTGTCGCACTCGATACCCAACCGAAATATCGGCTGGAC
AATGGCGGCGTAATAATAAAACTGGAACTGCCGAGTGGGGCCGGATTAACCGCCGACTCGACGCCGTTAA
TGTATCAGGGGCTGGAAGTCGGACAGCTGACTAAACTGGATTTAAATCCTGGTGGTAAAGTCACAGGGGA
AATGACCGTTGATCCCAGCGTCGTTACCCTGCTTCGTGAAAATACCCGCATCGAATTACGCAACCCGAAA
TTATCCCTTAGCGATGCTAATCTCAGCGCCCTGCTGACCGGCAAAACCTTCGAGCTGGTGCCCGGCGATG
GCGAGCCACGCAAAGAGTTCGTTGTTGTGCCAGGCGAAAAAGCACTGCTGCATGAACCTGATGTTCTGAC
GCTGACCCTGACCGCGCCGGAAAGTTACGGTATTGATGCGGGTCAGCCGCTCATTCTTCACGGCGTGCAG
GTAGGCCAGGTTATCGATCGTAAACTCACCAGCAAAGGCGTCACCTTTACCGTCGCCATCGAGCCTCAGC
ATCGCGAACTGGTAAAAGGCGATAGCAAATTTGTCGTCAACAGCCGTGTCGATGTGAAGGTGGGGCTGGA
TGGCGTTGAGTTTCTCGGTGCCAGCGCCTCAGAATGGATCAATGGCGGGATACGTATTCTGCCGGGCGAT
AAAGGTGAGATGAAAGCCAGCTATCCACTGTATGCCAATTTGGAAAAAGCGCTGGAGAACAGCCTTAGCG
ATTTACCCACCACAGGCTTAAGCATTATTGTTGAAGCGCCGGAAGCCGGTTCGTTAGGCATCGGTACGCC
TGTGCTGTTCCGTGGTCTGGAAGTCGGTACGGTTACAGGAATGACGCTGGGGACATTGTCAGATCGCGTG
ATGATTGCGATGCGCATCAGTAAACGCTATCAACACCTGGTGCGTAACAATTCCGTCTTCTGGTTGGCAT
CGGGTTACAGTCTGGACTTTGGTCTGACGGGCGGCGTAGTGAAAACCGGCACCTTTAACCAGTTTATCCG
TGGCGGCATCGCCTTCGCCACGCCTCCGGGTACGCCACTGGCACCGAAAGCCCAGGAAGGCAAACACTTC
CTGTTGCAGGAAAGTGAACCGAAAGAGTGGCGTGAATGGGGAACTGCGCTTCCCAAAGGCGAGACCCATC
ACCACCATCACCATTAAGGCCAGGCCGGCCGATCCGGCTGCTAACAAAGCCCGAAAGGAAGCTGAGTTGG
CTGCTGCCACCGCTGAGCAATAACTAGCATAACCCCTTGGGGCCTCTAAACGGGTCTTGAGGGGTTTTTT
GCTGAAAGGAGGAACTATATCCGGATTGGCGAATGGG
[124 nt withheld, positions 1928-2051]
C
[91 nt withheld, positions 2053-2143]
A
[49 nt withheld, positions 2145-2193]
CCTTTGACGTTGGAGTCCACGTTCTTT
[37 nt withheld, positions 2221-2257]
ACCCTATCTCGGTCTATTCTTTTGATTTATAAGGGATTTTGCCGATTTCGGCCTATTGGTTAAAAAATGA
GCTGATTTAACAAAAATTTAACGCGAATTTTAACAAAATATTAACGCTTACAATTTAGGTGGCACTTTTC
GGGGAACGACGACCTGCAGCCAAGCTAGCTTGGCTGGACGTAAACTCCTCTTCAGACCTAATAACTTCGT
ATAGCATACATTATACGAAGTTATATTAAGGGTTATTGAATATGATCGGAATTGGGCTGCAGGAATTCGA
TAGCTTGGCTGCAGGTCGACCTCGAGGATGTGCGCGGAACCCCTATTTGTTTATTTTTCTAAATACATTC
AAATATGTATCCGCTCATGAGACAATAACCCTGATAAATGCTTCAATAATATTGAAAAAGGAAGAGTATG
AGTATTCAACATTTCCGTGTCGCCCTTATTCCCTTTTTTGCGGCATTTTGCCTTCCTGTTTTTGCTCACC
CAGAAACGCTGGTGAAAGTAAAAGATGCTGAAGATCAGTTGGGTGCACGAGTGGGTTACATCGAACTGGA
TCTCAACAGCGGTAAGATCCTTGAGAGTTTTCGCCCCGAAGAACGTTTTCCAATGATGAGCACTTTTAAA
GTTCTGCTATGTGGCGCGGTATTATCCCGTATTGACGCCGGGCAAGAGCAACTCGGTCGCCGCATACACT
ATTCTCAGAATGACTTGGTTGAGTACTCACCAGTCACAGAAAAGCATCTTACGGATGGCATGACAGTAAG
AGAATTATGCAGTGCTGCCATAACCATGAGTGATAACACTGCGGCCAACTTACTTCTGACAACGATCGGA
GGACCGAAGGAGCTAACCGCTTTTTTGCACAACATGGGGGATCATGTAACTCGCCTTGATCGTTGGGAAC
CGGAGCTGAATGAAGCCATACCAAACGACGAGCGTGACACCACGATGCCTGCAGCAATGGCAACAACGTT
GCGCAAACTATTAACTGGCGAACTACTTACTCTAGCTTCCCGGCAACAATTAATAGACTGGATGGAGGCG
GATAAAGTTGCAGGACCACTTCTGCGCTCGGCCCTTCCGGCTGGCTGGTTTATTGCTGATAAATCTGGAG
CCGGTGAGCGTGGCTCTCGCGGTATCATTGCAGCACTGGGGCCAGATGGTAAGCCCTCCCGTATCGTAGT
TATCTACACGACGGGGAGTCAGGCAACTATGGATGAACGAAATAGACAGATCGCTGAGATAGGTGCCTCA
CTGATTAAGCATTGGTAACTGTCAGACCAAGTTTACTCATATATACTTTAGATTGATTTAAAACTTCATT
TTTAATTTAAAAGGATCTAGGTGAAGATCCTTTTTGATAATCTCATGACCAAAATCCCTTAACGTGAGTT
TTCGTTCCACTGAGCGTCAGACCCCGTAGAAAAGATCAAAGGATCTTCTTGAGATCCTTTTTTTCTGCGC
GTAATCTGCTGCTTGCAAACAAAAAAACCACCGCTACCAGCGGTGGTTTGTTTGCCGGATCAAGAGCTAC
CAACTCTTTTTCCGAAGGTAACTGGCTTCAGCAGAGCGCAGATACCAAATACTGTCCTTCTAGTGTAGCC
GTAGTTAGGCCACCACTTCAAGAACTCTGTAGCACCGCCTACATACCTCGCTCTGCTAATCCTGTTACCA
GTGGCTGCTGCCAGTGGCGATAAGTCGTGTCTTACCGGGTTGGACTCAAGACGATAGTTACCGGATAAGG
CGCAGCGGTCGGGCTGAACGGGGGGTTCGTGCACACAGCCCAGCTTGGAGCGAACGACCTACACCGAACT
GAGATACCTACAGCGTGAGCTATGAGAAAGCGCCACGCTTCCCGAAGGGAGAAAGGCGGACAGGTATCCG
GTAAGCGGCAGGGTCGGAACAGGAGAGCGCACGAGGGAGCTTCCAGGGGGAAACGCCTGGTATCTTTATA
GTCCTGTCGGGTTTCGCCACCTCTGACTTGAGCGTCGATTTTTGTGATGCTCGTCAGGGGGGCGGAGCCT
ATGGAAAAACGCCAGCAACGCGGCCTTTTTACGGTTCCTGGCCTTTTGCTGGCCTTTTGCTCACATGTTC
TTTCCTGCGTTATCCCCTGATTCTGTGGATAACCGTATTACCGCCTTTGAGTGAGCTGATACCGCTCGCC
GCAGCCGAACGACCGAGCGCAGCGAGTCAGTGAGCGAGGAAGCGGAAGAGCGCCTGATGCGGTATTTTCT
CCTTACGCATCTGTGCGGTATTTCACACCGCAATGGTGCACTCTCAGTACAATCTGCTCTGATGCCGCAT
AGTTAAGCCAGTATACACTCCGCTATCGCTACGTGACTGGGTCATGGCTGCGCCCCGACACCCGCCAACA
CCCGCTGACGCGCCCTGACGGGCTTGTCTGCTCCCGGCATCCGCTTACAGACAAGCTGTGACCGTCTCCG
GGAGCTGCATGTGTCAGAGGTTTTCACCGTCATCACCGAAACGCGCGAGGCAGCTGCGGTAAAGCTCATC
AGCGTGGTCGTGAAGCGATTCACAGATGTCTGCCTGTTCATCCGCGTCCAGCTCGTTGAGTTTCTCCAGA
AGCGTTAATGTCTGGCTTCTGATAAAGCGGGCCATGTTAAGGGCGGTTTTTTCCTGTTTGGTCACTGATG
CCTCCGTGTAAGGGGGATTTCTGTTCATGGGGGTAATGATACCGATGAAACGAGAGAGGATGCTCACGAT
ACGGGTTACTGATGATGAACATGCCCGGTTACTGGAACGTTGTGAGGGTAAACAACTGGCGGTATGGATG
CGGCGGGACCAGAGAAAAATCACTCAGGGTCAATGCCAGCGCTTCGTTAATACAGATGTAGGTGTTCCAC
AGGGTAGCCAGCAGCATCCTGCGATGCAGATCCGGAACATAATGGTGCAGGGCGCTGACTTCCGCGTTTC
CAGACTTTACGAAACACGGAAACCGAAGACCATTCATGTTGTTGCTCAGGTCGCAGACGTTTTGCAGCAG
CAGTCGCTTCACGTTCGCTCGCGTATCGGTGATTCATTCTGCTAACCAGTAAGGCAACCCCGCCAGCCTA
GCCGGGTCCTCAACGACAGGAGCACGATCATGCGCACCCGTGGGGCCGCCATGCCGGCGATAATGGCCTG
CTTCTCGCCGAAACGTTTGGTGGCGGGACCAGTGACGAAGGCTTGAGCGAGGGCGTGCAAGATTCCGAAT
ACCGCAAGCGACAGGCCGATCATCGTCGCGCTCCAGCGAAAGCGGTCCTCGCCGAAAATGACCCAGAGCG
CTGCCGGCACCTGTCCTACGAGTTGCATGATAAAGAAGACAGTCATAAGTGCGGCGACGATAGTCATGCC
CCGCGCCCACCGGAAGGAGCTGACTGGGTTGAAGGCTCTCAAGGGCATCGGTCGAGATCCCGGTGCCTAA
TGAGTGAGCTAACTTACATTAATTGCGTTGCGCTCACTGCCCGCTTTCCAGTCGGGAAACCTGTCGTGCC
AGCTGCATTAATGAATCGGCCAACGCGCGGGGAGAGGCGGTTTGCGTATTGGGCGCCAGGGTGGTTTTTC
TTTTCACCAGTGAGACGGGCAACAGCTGATTGCCCTTCACCGCCTGGCCCTGAGAGAGTTGCAGCAAGCG
GTCCACGCTGGTTTGCCCCAGCAGGCGAAAATCCTGTTTGATGGTGGTTAACGGCGGGATATAACATGAG
CTGTCTTCGGTATCGTCGTATCCCACTACCGAGATATCCGCACCAACGCGCAGCCCGGACTCGGTAATGG
CGCGCATTGCGCCCAGCGCCATCTGATCGTTGGCAACCAGCATCGCAGTGGGAACGATGCCCTCATTCAG
CATTTGCATGGTTTGTTGAAAACCGGACATGGCACTCCAGTCGCCTTCCCGTTCCGCTATCGGCTGAATT
TGATTGCGAGTGAGATATTTATGCCAGCCAGCCAGACGCAGACGCGCCGAGACAGAACTTAATGGGCCCG
CTAACAGCGCGATTTGCTGGTGACCCAATGCGACCAGATGCTCCACGCCCAGTCGCGTACCGTCTTCATG
GGAGAAAATAATACTGTTGATGGGTGTCTGGTCAGAGACATCAAGAAATAACGCCGGAACATTAGTGCAG
GCAGCTTCCACAGCAATGGCATCCTGGTCATCCAGCGGATAGTTAATGATCAGCCCACTGACGCGTTGCG
CGAGAAGATTGTGCACCGCCGCTTTACAGGCTTCGACGCCGCTTCGTTCTACCATCGACACCACCACGCT
GGCACCCAGTTGATCGGCGCGAGATTTAATCGCCGCGACAATTTGCGACGGCGCGTGCAGGGCCAGACTG
GAGGTGGCAACGCCAATCAGCAACGACTGTTTGCCCGCCAGTTGTTGTGCCACGCGGTTGGGAATGTAAT
TCAGCTCCGCCATCGCCGCTTCCACTTTTTCCCGCGTTTTCGCAGAAACGTGGCTGGCCTGGTTCACCAC
GCGGGAAACGGTCTGATAAGAGACACCGGCATACTCTGCGACATCGTATAACGTTACTGGTTTCACATTC
ACCACCCTGAATTGACTCTCTTCCGGGCGCTATCATGCCATACCGCGAAAGGTTTTGCGCCATTCGATGG
TGTCCGGGATCTCGACGCTCTCCCTTATGCGACTCCTGCATTAGGAAGCAGCCCAGTAGTAGGTTGAGGC
CGTTGAGCACCGCCGCCGCAAGGAATGGTGCATGCAAGGAGATGGCGCCCAACAGTC
Features (pLannotate 1.2.2; 19 found; start..end, strand, type, name):
    186..204     +  promoter       T7 promoter: promoter for bacteriophage T7 RNA polymerase
    205..229     +  protein_bind   lac operator: The lac repressor binds to the lac operator to inhibit transcription in E. coli. This inhibition can be relieved by adding lactose or isopropyl-β-D-thiogalactopyranoside (IPTG). lac repressor encoded by lacI
    286..1737    +  CDS            yebT (fragment): YEBT_ECOLI - Experimental evidence at protein level: Swiss-Prot protein existence level 1. Component of a transport pathway that contributes to membrane integrity (PubMed:27795327). May directly span the intermembrane space, facilitating the transport of substrates across the periplasm (Probable). From Escherichia coli (strain K12).
   1787..1836    +  CDS            SET1 (fragment): solubility-enhancement tag derived from T7 phage gene 10B
   1844..1891    +  terminator     T7 terminator: transcription terminator for bacteriophage T7 RNA polymerase
   1928..2356    +  rep_origin     f1 ori (sequence partly withheld): f1 bacteriophage origin of replication; arrow indicates direction of (+) strand synthesis
   2458..2491    +  protein_bind   loxP: Cre-mediated recombination occurs in the 8-bp core sequence (GCATACAT). Cre recombinase
   2521..2539    +  misc_feature   MCS (fragment): pBluescript multiple cloning site
   2570..2674    +  promoter       AmpR promoter: bla
   2675..3535    +  CDS            AmpR: β-lactamase; bla; confers resistance to ampicillin, carbenicillin, and related antibiotics
   3706..4294    +  rep_origin     ori: high-copy-number ColE1/pMB1/pBR322/pUC origin of replication
   4480..4619    -  misc_feature   bom: basis of mobility region from pBR322
   4721..4912    -  CDS            rop: Rop protein, which maintains plasmids at low copy number; rop
   4929..5309    +  CDS            YPB1_ECOLX: Protein predicted: Swiss-Prot protein existence level 4. From Escherichia coli.
   5381..5672    -  CDS            TcR (fragment): tetracycline efflux protein; tet; confers resistance to tetracycline
   5687..5708    -  protein_bind   CAP binding site: CAP binding activates transcription in the presence of cAMP. E. coli catabolite activator protein
   5721..6803    -  CDS            lacI: lac repressor; lacI; The lac repressor binds to the lac operator to inhibit transcription in E. coli. This inhibition can be relieved by adding lactose or isopropyl-β-D-thiogalactopyranoside (IPTG).
   6804..6881    -  promoter       lacI promoter: lacI
   6889..164     -  CDS            TcR (fragment) (across the origin): tetracycline efflux protein; tet; confers resistance to tetracycline
