[The description below was written by a language model from this plasmid's Addgene catalogue record and pLannotate feature annotations shown in this document.]
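Description:
pBEL2045 is a bacterial expression plasmid built on the pET21a backbone for producing a shortened, soluble variant of the Escherichia coli protein LetB (also annotated as YebT), a periplasm-spanning component of a transport pathway that contributes to membrane integrity. The insert, assembled by Gibson cloning, joins residues 43–159, 280–515 and 747–877 of LetB. This omits the N-terminal transmembrane region and retains only four of the protein's stacked rings (rings 1, 3, 4 and 7). In the 7,004 nt sequenced record, the coding region appears as a roughly 1.45 kb yebT fragment downstream of a T7 promoter with an adjacent lac operator and upstream of the T7 terminator. Transcription therefore depends on T7 RNA polymerase supplied by the host and is held off by the plasmid-encoded lacI repressor until induced with IPTG or lactose. The record does not list any affinity tag. A short stretch between the insert and the terminator was matched by the annotation software to a fragment of a T7 gene 10B-derived solubility tag, which may simply reflect vector-derived sequence.

The plasmid is selected through the β-lactamase gene (ampicillin resistance) and replicates from a ColE1/pMB1-type origin. It is catalogued as high copy, although the pBR322-derived bom and rop elements are also present. An f1 origin, a loxP site and remnants of the tetracycline resistance gene are also annotated, with no stated role in the construct's use. In line with the associated structural work on LetB as a lipid transport tunnel across the cell envelope, this ring-deletion mutant is suited to recombinant production of a truncated LetB assembly for biochemical and structural comparison with the full-length protein.
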