Addgene plasmid #139924: pBEL2045
Purpose: Expression plasmid for 4 ring (rings 1347) LetB (without TM region) mutant
Depositing lab: Gira Bhabha & Damian Ekiert. Depositing organization: NYU Grossman School of Medicine. Publication: LetB Structure Reveals a Tunnel for Lipid Transport across the Bacterial Envelope. Isom GL, Coudray N, MacRae MR, McManus CT, Ekiert DC, Bhabha G. Cell. 2020 Apr 30;181(3):653-664.e19. doi: 10.1016/j.cell.2020.03.030. PubMed 32359438.
Backbone
  Vector backbone: pET21a
  Vector type: Bacterial Expression
Growth in bacteria
  Bacterial resistance: Ampicillin, 100 μg/mL
  Growth temperature: 37°C
  Growth strain: DH5alpha
  Copy number: High Copy
Gene/Insert
  Gene/Insert name: LetB
  Species: E. coli
  Mutation: LetB (43-159; 280-515; 747-877)
  Cloning method: Gibson Cloning
Terms and licenses: Academic/Nonprofit Terms; Industry Terms: Not Available to Industry
Depositor comments: Please visit https://www.biorxiv.org/content/10.1101/748145v1 for bioRxiv preprint.
How to cite: pBEL2045 was a gift from Gira Bhabha & Damian Ekiert (Addgene plasmid # 139924 ; http://n2t.net/addgene:139924 ; RRID:Addgene_139924)
